Addgene plasmid #44223: pEGFP(N3)-PP1beta
Depositing lab: Angus Lamond & Laura Trinkle-Mulcahy. Depositing organization: University of Dundee. Publication: Dynamic targeting of protein phosphatase 1 within the nuclei of living mammalian cells. Trinkle-Mulcahy L, Sleeman JE, Lamond AI. J Cell Sci. 2001 Dec;114(Pt 23):4219-28. PubMed 11739654.
Backbone
  Vector backbone: pEGFP-N3
  Backbone manufacturer: Clontech
  Backbone size w/o insert (bp): 4700
  Total vector size (bp): 5684
  Vector type: Mammalian Expression
  Selectable markers: Neomycin (select with G418)
Growth in bacteria
  Bacterial resistance: Kanamycin, 50 μg/mL
  Growth temperature: 37°C
  Growth strain: DH5alpha
  Copy number: Low Copy
Gene/Insert
  Gene/Insert name: PP1B (alt names: PPP1CB; PPP1CB protein phosphatase 1, catalytic subunit, beta isozyme)
  Species: H. sapiens (human)
  Insert size (bp): 984
  GenBank ID: NM_002709
  Entrez Gene: PPP1CB (a.k.a. HEL-S-80p, MP, NSLH2, PP-1B, PP1B, PP1beta, PP1c, PPP1CD, PPP1beta)
  Promoter: CMV
  Tag / fusion protein: GFP (C terminal on backbone)
  Cloning method: Restriction Enzyme; 5′ cloning site XhoI (unknown if destroyed); 3′ cloning site PstI (unknown if destroyed)
  Sequencing primers: 5′ gtacatcaatgggcgtggatag; 3′ gtggtgcagatgaacttcag
Terms and licenses: Academic/Nonprofit Terms; Industry Terms: Not Available to Industry
Depositor comments: Please note that there is a silent mutation at bp#842 when compared to GenBank reference sequence NM_002709.2.
How to cite: pEGFP(N3)-PP1beta was a gift from Angus Lamond & Laura Trinkle-Mulcahy (Addgene plasmid # 44223 ; http://n2t.net/addgene:44223 ; RRID:Addgene_44223)
