[The description below was written by a language model from this plasmid's Addgene catalogue record and pLannotate feature annotations shown in this document.]
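Description:
pEGFP(N3)-PP1beta is a mammalian expression plasmid built on the Clontech pEGFP-N3 backbone that produces the human protein phosphatase 1 catalytic subunit beta isozyme (PPP1CB, also called PP1B or PP1beta) fused at its C terminus to EGFP. The roughly 984 bp coding sequence was inserted between the XhoI and PstI sites of the multiple cloning site, placing it downstream of the human cytomegalovirus immediate early enhancer and promoter and upstream of the EGFP open reading frame, with a short stretch of remaining polylinker as the linker. Transcripts are terminated by the SV40 polyadenylation signal. The automated annotation matched the insert to the chicken PP1B orthologue, which reflects the high conservation of this protein; the catalogue entry records the species as human. The depositor notes a single silent mutation relative to the GenBank reference.

The plasmid replicates in E. coli from a ColE1/pUC-type origin, which the feature table calls high copy although the catalogue entry lists the plasmid as low copy. It also carries an f1 origin for single-stranded DNA production. A single Tn5 aminoglycoside phosphotransferase gene (NeoR/KanR) serves both hosts: a bacterial bla-type promoter drives it for kanamycin selection, and the SV40 enhancer/early promoter drives it for G418 selection of stable mammalian lines, with an HSV TK polyadenylation signal downstream. Short hits to ble, SV40 large T antigen and the bGH poly(A) signal are fragments and are unlikely to be functional elements. The sequenced record is 5,706 nt, slightly larger than the listed total of 5,684 bp. The associated publication indicates the construct was used for live-cell fluorescence imaging of PP1 localisation and dynamic targeting within the nuclei of mammalian cells.
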