Features (pLannotate 1.2.2; 17 found; start..end, strand, type, name):
      1..304     +  enhancer       CMV enhancer: human cytomegalovirus immediate early enhancer
    305..508     +  promoter       CMV promoter: human cytomegalovirus (CMV) immediate early promoter
    531..559     +  misc_feature   MCS (fragment): multiple cloning site
    567..1547    +  CDS            PPP1CB: PP1B_CHICK - Experimental evidence at protein level: Swiss-Prot protein existence level 1. Protein phosphatase that associates with over 200 regulatory proteins to form highly specific holoenzymes which dephosphorylate hundreds of biological targets. Protein phosphatase (PP1) is essential for cell division, it participates in the regulation of glycogen metabolism, muscle contractility and protein synthesis. Involved in regulation of ionic conductances and long-term synaptic plasticity. From Gallus gallus (Chicken).
   1548..1579    +  misc_feature   MCS (fragment): multiple cloning site
   1593..2312    +  CDS            EGFP: the original enhanced GFP (Yang et al., 1996) mammalian codon-optimized
   2329..2412    +  CDS            large T antigen (fragment): large T antigen from SV40 (simian virus 40)
   2435..2556    +  polyA_signal   SV40 poly(A) signal: SV40 polyadenylation signal
   2590..3018    -  rep_origin     f1 ori (sequence partly withheld): f1 bacteriophage origin of replication; arrow indicates direction of (+) strand synthesis
   3045..3149    +  promoter       AmpR promoter: bla
   3151..3508    +  promoter       SV40 promoter: SV40 enhancer and early promoter
   3543..4337    +  CDS            NeoR/KanR: aminoglycoside phosphotransferase from Tn5; aph(3')-II (or nptII); confers resistance to neomycin, kanamycin, and G418 (Geneticin®)
   4358..4510    +  CDS            ble (fragment): BLE_KLEPN - Experimental evidence at protein level: Swiss-Prot protein existence level 1. Binding protein with a strong affinity to the bleomycin family of antibiotics. Binds to CL990; an antimitotic-antibiotic compound. From Klebsiella pneumoniae.
   4569..4616    +  polyA_signal   HSV TK poly(A) signal: herpes simplex virus thymidine kinase polyadenylation signal (Cole and Stacy, 1985)
   4707..4723    -  polyA_signal   bGH poly(A) signal (fragment): bovine growth hormone polyadenylation signal
   4945..5532    +  rep_origin     ori: high-copy-number ColE1/pMB1/pBR322/pUC origin of replication
   5647..5706    +  enhancer       CMV enhancer (fragment): human cytomegalovirus immediate early enhancer
>Addgene plasmid #44223 | pEGFP(N3)-PP1beta | addgene full sequence | sequence record 242395 | Addgene NGS Result
CGTTACATAACTTACGGTAAATGGCCCGCCTGGCTGACCGCCCAACGACCCCCGCCCATTGACGTCAATA
ATGACGTATGTTCCCATAGTAACGCCAATAGGGACTTTCCATTGACGTCAATGGGTGGAGTATTTACGGT
AAACTGCCCACTTGGCAGTACATCAAGTGTATCATATGCCAAGTACGCCCCCTATTGACGTCAATGACGG
TAAATGGCCCGCCTGGCATTATGCCCAGTACATGACCTTATGGGACTTTCCTACTTGGCAGTACATCTAC
GTATTAGTCATCGCTATTACCATGGTGATGCGGTTTTGGCAGTACATCAATGGGCGTGGATAGCGGTTTG
ACTCACGGGGATTTCCAAGTCTCCACCCCATTGACGTCAATGGGAGTTTGTTTTGGCACCAAAATCAACG
GGACTTTCCAAAATGTCGTAACAACTCCGCCCCATTGACGCAAATGGGCGGTAGGCGTGTACGGTGGGAG
GTCTATATAAGCAGAGCTGGTTTAGTGAACCGTCAGATCCGCTAGCGCTACCGGACTCAGATCTCGAGCC
GCCACCATGGCGGACGGGGAGCTGAACGTGGACAGCCTCATCACCCGGCTGCTGGAGGTACGAGGATGTC
GTCCAGGAAAGATTGTGCAGATGACTGAAGCAGAAGTTCGAGGCTTATGTATCAAGTCTCGGGAGATCTT
TCTCAGCCAGCCTATTCTTTTGGAATTGGAAGCACCGCTGAAAATTTGTGGAGATATTCATGGACAATAT
ACAGATTTACTGAGATTATTTGAATATGGAGGTTTCCCACCAGAAGCCAACTATCTTTTCTTAGGAGATT
ATGTGGACAGAGGAAAGCAGTCTTTGGAAACCATTTGTTTGCTATTGGCTTATAAAATCAAATATCCAGA
GAACTTCTTTCTCTTAAGAGGAAACCATGAGTGTGCTAGCATCAATCGCATTTATGGATTCTATGATGAA
TGCAAACGAAGATTTAATATTAAATTGTGGAAGACCTTCACTGATTGTTTTAACTGTCTGCCCATAGCAG
CCATTGTGGATGAGAAGATCTTCTGTTGTCATGGAGGATTGTCACCAGACCTGCAATCTATGGAGCAGAT
TCGGAGAATTATGAGACCTACTGATGTCCCTGATACAGGTTTGCTCTGTGATTTGCTATGGTCTGATCCA
GATAAGGATGTGCAAGGCTGGGGAGAAAATGATCGTGGTGTTTCCTTTACTTTTGGAGCTGATGTAGTCA
GTAAATTTCTGAATCGTCATGATTTAGATTTGATTTGTCGAGCTCATCAGGTGGTGGAAGATGGATATGA
ATTTTTTGCTAAACGACAGTTGGTAACCTTATTTTCAGCCCCAAATTACTGTGGCGAGTTTGATAATGCT
GGTGGAATGATGAGTGTGGATGAAACTTTGATGTGTTCATTTCAGATATTGAAACCATCTGAAAAGAAAG
CTAAATACCAGTATGGTGGACTGAATTCTGGACGTCCTGTCACTCCACCTCGAACAGCTAATCCGCCGAA
GAAAAGGCTGCAGTCGACGGTACCGCGGGCCCGGGATCCACCGGTCGCCACCATGGTGAGCAAGGGCGAG
GAGCTGTTCACCGGGGTGGTGCCCATCCTGGTCGAGCTGGACGGCGACGTAAACGGCCACAAGTTCAGCG
TGTCCGGCGAGGGCGAGGGCGATGCCACCTACGGCAAGCTGACCCTGAAGTTCATCTGCACCACCGGCAA
GCTGCCCGTGCCCTGGCCCACCCTCGTGACCACCCTGACCTACGGCGTGCAGTGCTTCAGCCGCTACCCC
GACCACATGAAGCAGCACGACTTCTTCAAGTCCGCCATGCCCGAAGGCTACGTCCAGGAGCGCACCATCT
TCTTCAAGGACGACGGCAACTACAAGACCCGCGCCGAGGTGAAGTTCGAGGGCGACACCCTGGTGAACCG
CATCGAGCTGAAGGGCATCGACTTCAAGGAGGACGGCAACATCCTGGGGCACAAGCTGGAGTACAACTAC
AACAGCCACAACGTCTATATCATGGCCGACAAGCAGAAGAACGGCATCAAGGTGAACTTCAAGATCCGCC
ACAACATCGAGGACGGCAGCGTGCAGCTCGCCGACCACTACCAGCAGAACACCCCCATCGGCGACGGCCC
CGTGCTGCTGCCCGACAACCACTACCTGAGCACCCAGTCCGCCCTGAGCAAAGACCCCAACGAGAAGCGC
GATCACATGGTCCTGCTGGAGTTCGTGACCGCCGCCGGGATCACTCTCGGCATGGACGAGCTGTACAAGT
AAAGCGGCCGCGACTCTAGATCATAATCAGCCATACCACATTTGTAGAGGTTTTACTTGCTTTAAAAAAC
CTCCCACACCTCCCCCTGAACCTGAAACATAAAATGAATGCAATTGTTGTTGTTAACTTGTTTATTGCAG
CTTATAATGGTTACAAATAAAGCAATAGCATCACAAATTTCACAAATAAAGCATTTTTTTCACTGCATTC
TAGTTGTGGTTTGTCCAAACTCATCAATGTATCTTAAGGCGTAAATTGTAAGCGTTAATATTTTGTTAAA
ATTCGCGTTAAATTTTTGTTAAATCAGCTCATTTTTTAACCAATAGGCCGAAATCGGCAAAATCCCTTAT
AAATCAAAAGAATAGACCGAGATAGGGT
[37 nt withheld, positions 2689-2725]
AAAGAACGTGGACTCCAACGTCAAAGG
[49 nt withheld, positions 2753-2801]
T
[91 nt withheld, positions 2803-2893]
G
[124 nt withheld, positions 2895-3018]
CAGGTGGCACTTTTCGGGGAAATGTGCGCGGAACCCCTATTTGTTTATTTTTCTAAATACATTCAAATAT
GTATCCGCTCATGAGACAATAACCCTGATAAATGCTTCAATAATATTGAAAAAGGAAGAGTCCTGAGGCG
GAAAGAACCAGCTGTGGAATGTGTGTCAGTTAGGGTGTGGAAAGTCCCCAGGCTCCCCAGCAGGCAGAAG
TATGCAAAGCATGCATCTCAATTAGTCAGCAACCAGGTGTGGAAAGTCCCCAGGCTCCCCAGCAGGCAGA
AGTATGCAAAGCATGCATCTCAATTAGTCAGCAACCATAGTCCCGCCCCTAACTCCGCCCATCCCGCCCC
TAACTCCGCCCAGTTCCGCCCATTCTCCGCCCCATGGCTGACTAATTTTTTTTATTTATGCAGAGGCCGA
GGCCGCCTCGGCCTCTGAGCTATTCCAGAAGTAGTGAGGAGGCTTTTTTGGAGGCCTAGGCTTTTGCAAA
GATCGATCAAGAGACAGGATGAGGATCGTTTCGCATGATTGAACAAGATGGATTGCACGCAGGTTCTCCG
GCCGCTTGGGTGGAGAGGCTATTCGGCTATGACTGGGCACAACAGACAATCGGCTGCTCTGATGCCGCCG
TGTTCCGGCTGTCAGCGCAGGGGCGCCCGGTTCTTTTTGTCAAGACCGACCTGTCCGGTGCCCTGAATGA
ACTGCAAGACGAGGCAGCGCGGCTATCGTGGCTGGCCACGACGGGCGTTCCTTGCGCAGCTGTGCTCGAC
GTTGTCACTGAAGCGGGAAGGGACTGGCTGCTATTGGGCGAAGTGCCGGGGCAGGATCTCCTGTCATCTC
ACCTTGCTCCTGCCGAGAAAGTATCCATCATGGCTGATGCAATGCGGCGGCTGCATACGCTTGATCCGGC
TACCTGCCCATTCGACCACCAAGCGAAACATCGCATCGAGCGAGCACGTACTCGGATGGAAGCCGGTCTT
GTCGATCAGGATGATCTGGACGAAGAGCATCAGGGGCTCGCGCCAGCCGAACTGTTCGCCAGGCTCAAGG
CGAGCATGCCCGACGGCGAGGATCTCGTCGTGACCCATGGCGATGCCTGCTTGCCGAATATCATGGTGGA
AAATGGCCGCTTTTCTGGATTCATCGACTGTGGCCGGCTGGGTGTGGCGGACCGCTATCAGGACATAGCG
TTGGCTACCCGTGATATTGCTGAAGAGCTTGGCGGCGAATGGGCTGACCGCTTCCTCGTGCTTTACGGTA
TCGCCGCTCCCGATTCGCAGCGCATCGCCTTCTATCGCCTTCTTGACGAGTTCTTCTGAGCGGGACTCTG
GGGTTCGAAATGACCGACCAAGCGACGCCCAACCTGCCATCACGAGATTTCGATTCCACCGCCGCCTTCT
ATGAAAGGTTGGGCTTCGGAATCGTTTTCCGGGACGCCGGCTGGATGATCCTCCAGCGCGGGGATCTCAT
GCTGGAGTTCTTCGCCCACCCTAGGGGGAGGCTAACTGAAACACGGAAGGAGACAATACCGGAAGGAACC
CGCGCTATGACGGCAATAAAAAGACAGAATAAAACGCACGGTGTTGGGTCGTTTGTTCATAAACGCGGGG
TTCGGTCCCAGGGCTGGCACTCTGTCGATACCCCACCGAGACCCCATTGGGGCCAATACGCCCGCGTTTC
TTCCTTTTCCCCACCCCACCCCCCAAGTTCGGGTGAAGGCCCAGGGCTCGCAGCCAACGTCGGGGCGGCA
GGCCCTGCCATAGCCTCAGGTTACTCATATATACTTTAGATTGATTTAAAACTTCATTTTTAATTTAAAA
GGATCTAGGTGAAGATCCTTTTTGATAATCTCATGACCAAAATCCCTTAACGTGAGTTTTCGTTCCACTG
AGCGTCAGACCCCGTAGAAAAGATCAAAGGATCTTCTTGAGATCCTTTTTTTCTGCGCGTAATCTGCTGC
TTGCAAACAAAAAAACCACCGCTACCAGCGGTGGTTTGTTTGCCGGATCAAGAGCTACCAACTCTTTTTC
CGAAGGTAACTGGCTTCAGCAGAGCGCAGATACCAAATACTGTTCTTCTAGTGTAGCCTAGTTAGGCCAC
CACTTCAAGAACTCTGTAGCACCGCCTACATACCTCGCTCTGCTAATCCTGTTACCAGTGGCTGCTGCCA
GTGGCGATAAGTCGTGTCTTACCGGGTTGGACTCAAGACGATAGTTACCGGATAAGGCGCAGCGGTCGGG
CTGAACGGGGGGTTCGTGCACACAGCCCAGCTTGGAGCGAACGACCTACACCGAACTGAGATACCTACAG
CGTGAGCTATGAGAAAGCGCCACGCTTCCCGAAGGGAGAAAGGCGGACAGGTATCCGGTAAGCGGCAGGG
TCGGAACAGGAGAGCGCACGAGGGAGCTTCCAGGGGGAAACGCCTGGTATCTTTATAGTCCTGTCGGGTT
TCGCCACCTCTGACTTGAGCGTCGATTTTTGTGATGCTCGTCAGGGGGGCGGAGCCTATGGAAAAACGCC
AGCAACGCGGCCTTTTTACGGTTCCTGGCCTTTTGCTGGCCTTTTGCTCACATGTTCTTTCCTGCGTTAT
CCCCTGATTCTGTGGATAACCGTATTACCGCCATGCATTAGTTATTAATAGTAATCAATTACGGGGTCAT
TAGTTCATAGCCCATATATGGAGTTCCG
