>Addgene plasmid #44223 | pEGFP(N3)-PP1beta | depositor partial sequence | sequence record 64313 | Covers the N term part of the insert by using pEGFP-N3 forward primer
CCTTGACGTCAATGGGAGTTTGTTTTGGCACCAAAATCAACGGGACTTTCCAAAATGTCGTAACAACTCC
GCCCCATTGACGCAAATGGGCGGTAGGCGTGTACGGTGGGAGGTCTATATAAGCAGAGCTGGTTTAGTGA
ACCGTCAGATCCGCTAGCGCTACCGGACTCAGATCTCGAGCCGCCACCATGGCGGACGGGGAGCTGAACG
TGGACAGCCTCATCACCCGGCTGCTGGAGGTACGAGGATGTCGTCCAGGAAAGATTGTGCAGATGACTGA
AGCAGAAGTTCGAGGCTTATGTATCAAGTCTCGGGAGATCTTTCTCAGCCAGCCTATTCTTTTGGAATTG
GAAGCACCGCTGAAAATTTGTGGAGATATTCATGGACAATATACAGATTTACTGAGATTATTTGAATATG
GAGGTTTCCCACCAGAAGCCAACTATCTTTTCTTAGGAGATTATGTGGACAGAGGAAAGCAGTCTTTGGA
AACCATTTGTTTGCTATTGGCTTATAAAATCAAATATCCAGAGAACTTCTTTCTCTTAAGAGGAAACCAT
GAGTGTGCTAGCATCAATCGCATTTATGGATTCTATGATGAATGCAAACGAAGATTTAATATTAAATTGT
GGAAGACCTTCACTGATTGTTTTAACTGTCTGCCCATAGCAGCCATTGTGGATGAGAAGATCTTCTGTTG
TCATG
