>Addgene plasmid #44223 | pEGFP(N3)-PP1beta | depositor partial sequence | sequence record 64314 | Covers the C term part of the insert by using pEGFP-N3 reverse primer
GCCGGACACGCTGAACTTGTGGCCGTTTACGTCGCCGTCCAGCTCGACCAGGATGGGCACCACCCCGGTG
AACAGCTCCTCGCCCTTGCTCACCATGGTGGCGACCGGTGGATCCCGGGCCCGCGGTACCGTCGACTGCA
GCCTTTTCTTCGGCGGATTAGCTGTTCGAGGTGGAGTGACAGGACGTCCAGAATTCAGTCCACCATACTG
GTATTTAGCTTTCTTTTCAGATGGTTTCAATATCTGAAATGAACACATCAAAGTTTCATCCACACTCATC
ATTCCACCAGCATTATCAAACTCGCCACAGTAATTTGGGGCTGAAAATAAGGTTACCAACTGTCGTTTAG
CAAAAAATTCATATCCATCTTCCACCACCTGATGAGCTCGACAAATCAAATCTAAATCATGACGATTCAG
AAATTTACTGACTACATCAGCTCCAAAAGTAAAGGAAACACCACGATCATTTTCTCCCCAGCCTTGCACA
TCCTTATCTGGATCAGACCATAGCAAATCACAGAGCAAACCTGTATCAGGGACATCAGTAGGTCTCATAA
TTCTCCGAATCTGCTCCATAGATTGCAGGTCTGGTGACAATCCTCCATGACAACAGAAGATCTTCTCATC
CACAATGGCTGCTATGGGCAGACAGTTAAAACAATCAGTGAAGGTCTTCCACAATTTAATATTAAATCTT
CGTTTGCATTCATCATAGAATCCCATAAATGCGATTGATGCTAGCACACTCATGGTTTCCTCTTAAGAGA
AAAGAAGTTCTCTGGATATTTTGATTTTATAAGCCAATAGCAAACAAATGGTTTTCAAAAGACTTGCTTT
CCTCTGTC
