>Addgene plasmid #44223 | pEGFP(N3)-PP1beta | addgene partial sequence | sequence record 67520 | CMV-F 5'-CGCAAATGGGCGGTAGGCGTG-3'
GTGAACCGTCAGATCCGCTAGCGCTACCGGACTCAGATCTCGAGCCGCCACCATGGCGGACGGGGAGCTG
AACGTGGACAGCCTCATCACCCGGCTGCTGGAGGTACGAGGATGTCGTCCAGGAAAGATTGTGCAGATGA
CTGAAGCAGAAGTTCGAGGCTTATGTATCAAGTCTCGGGAGATCTTTCTCAGCCAGCCTATTCTTTTGGA
ATTGGAAGCACCGCTGAAAATTTGTGGAGATATTCATGGACAATATACAGATTTACTGAGATTATTTGAA
TATGGAGGTTTCCCACCAGAAGCCAACTATCTTTTCTTAGGAGATTATGTGGACAGAGGAAAGCAGTCTT
TGGAAACCATTTGTTTGCTATTGGCTTATAAAATCAAATATCCAGAGAACTTCTTTCTCTTAAGAGGAAA
CCATGAGTGTGCTAGCATCAATCGCATTTATGGATTCTATGATGAATGCAAACGAAGATTTAATATTAAA
TTGTGGAAGACCTTCACTGATTGTTTTAACTGTCTGCCCATAGCAGCCATTGTGGATGAGAAGATCTTCT
GTTGTCATGGAGGATTGTCACCAGACCTGCAATCTATGGAGCAGATTCGGAGAATTATGAGACCTACTGA
TGTCCCTGATACAGGTTTGCTCTGTGATTTGCTATGGTCTGATCCAGATAAGGATGTGCAAGGCTGGGGA
GAAAATGATCGTGGTGTTTCCTTTACTTTTGGAGCTGATGTAGTCAGTAAATTTCTGAATCGTCATGATT
TAGATTTGATTTGTCGAGCTCATCAGGTGGTGGAAGATGGATATGAATTTTTTGCTAAACGACAGTTGGT
AACCTTATTTTCAGCCCCAAATTACTGTGGCGAGTTTGATAATGCTGGTGGAATGATGAGTG
