>Addgene plasmid #44223 | pEGFP(N3)-PP1beta | addgene partial sequence | sequence record 67550 | EGFP-N 5'-CGTCGCCGTCCAGCTCGACCAG-3'
CCATGGTGGCGACCGGTGGATCCCGGGCCCGCGGTACCGTCGACTGCAGCCTTTTCTTCGGCGGATTAGC
TGTTCGAGGTGGAGTGACAGGACGTCCAGAATTCAGTCCACCATACTGGTATTTAGCTTTCTTTTCAGAT
GGTTTCAATATCTGAAATGAACACATCAAAGTTTCATCCACACTCATCATTCCACCAGCATTATCAAACT
CGCCACAGTAATTTGGGGCTGAAAATAAGGTTACCAACTGTCGTTTAGCAAAAAATTCATATCCATCTTC
CACCACCTGATGAGCTCGACAAATCAAATCTAAATCATGACGATTCAGAAATTTACTGACTACATCAGCT
CCAAAAGTAAAGGAAACACCACGATCATTTTCTCCCCAGCCTTGCACATCCTTATCTGGATCAGACCATA
GCAAATCACAGAGCAAACCTGTATCAGGGACATCAGTAGGTCTCATAATTCTCCGAATCTGCTCCATAGA
TTGCAGGTCTGGTGACAATCCTCCATGACAACAGAAGATCTTCTCATCCACAATGGCTGCTATGGGCAGA
CAGTTAAAACAATCAGTGAAGGTCTTCCACAATTTAATATTAAATCTTCGTTTGCATTCATCATAGAATC
CATAAATGCGATTGATGCTAGCACACTCATGGTTTCCTCTTAAGAGAAAGAAGTTCTCTGGATATTTGAT
TTTATAAGCCAATAGCAAACAAATGGTTTCCAAAGACTGCTTTCCTCTGTCCACATAATCTCCTAAGAAA
AGATAGTTGGCTTCTGGTGGGAAACCTCCATATTCAAATAATCTCAGTAAATCTGTATATTGTCCATGAA
TATCTCCACAAATTTTCAGCGGTGCTTCCAATTCCAAAAGAATAGGCTGGCTGAGAAAGATCTCCCGAGA
CTTGATACATAAGCCTCGAACTTCTGCTTCAGTCATCTGCACAATCTTTCCTGGACGA
