>Addgene plasmid #44223 | pEGFP(N3)-PP1beta | addgene partial sequence | sequence record 67551 | SV40-pA-R
AGTTAACAACAACAATTGCATTCATTTTATGTTTCAGGTTCAGGGGGAGGTGTGGGAGGTTTTTTAAAGC
AAGTAAAACCTCTACAAATGTGGTATGGCTGATTATGATCTAGAGTCGCGGCCGCTTTACTTGTACAGCT
CGTCCATGCCGAGAGTGATCCCGGCGGCGGTCACGAACTCCAGCAGGACCATGTGATCGCGCTTCTCGTT
GGGGTCTTTGCTCAGGGCGGACTGGGTGCTCAGGTAGTGGTTGTCGGGCAGCAGCACGGGGCCGTCGCCG
ATGGGGGTGTTCTGCTGGTAGTGGTCGGCGAGCTGCACGCTGCCGTCCTCGATGTTGTGGCGGATCTTGA
AGTTCACCTTGATGCCGTTCTTCTGCTTGTCGGCCATGATATAGACGTTGTGGCTGTTGTAGTTGTACTC
CAGCTTGTGCCCCAGGATGTTGCCGTCCTCCTTGAAGTCGATGCCCTTCAGCTCGATGCGGTTCACCAGG
GTGTCGCCCTCGAACTTCACCTCGGCGCGGGTCTTGTAGTTGCCGTCGTCCTTGAAGAAGATGGTGCGCT
CCTGGACGTAGCCTTCGGGCATGGCGGACTTGAAGAAGTCGTGCTGCTTCATGTGGTCGGGGTAGCGGCT
GAAGCACTGCACGCCGTAGGTCAGGGTGGTCACGAGGGTGGGCCAGGGCACGGGCAGCTTGCCGGTGGTG
CAGATGAACTTCAGGGTCAGCTTGCCGTAGGTGGCATCGCCCTCGCCCTCGCCGGACACGCTGAACTTGT
GGCCGTTTACGTCGCCGTCCAGCTCGACCAGGATGGGCACCACCCCGGTGAACAGCTCCTCGCCCTTGCT
CACCATGGTGGCGACCGGTGGA
